Addgene plasmid #183149: pACT-Lex
Purpose: Yeast-two-hybrid AD vector with 4XLexOp (activated by Lex-ER-B112)
Depositing lab: Assaf Mosquna. Depositing organization: Hebrew University. Publication: A Modified Yeast Two-Hybrid Platform Enables Dynamic Control of Expression Intensities to Unmask Properties of Protein-Protein Interactions. Feuer E, Zimran G, Shpilman M, Mosquna A. ACS Synth Biol. 2022 Jul 27. doi: 10.1021/acssynbio.2c00192. PubMed 35895499.
Backbone
  Vector backbone: pACT2
  Backbone manufacturer: Clontech
  Vector type: Yeast Expression ; Yeat two-hybrid
  Selectable markers: LEU2
Growth in bacteria
  Bacterial resistance: Ampicillin, 100 μg/mL
  Growth temperature: 37°C
  Growth strain: DH5alpha
  Copy number: Unknown
Gene/Insert
  Gene/Insert name: GAL4 AD
  Species: S. cerevisiae (budding yeast)
  Tag / fusion protein: HA tag (C terminal on insert)
Terms and licenses: Academic/Nonprofit Terms; Industry Terms: Not Available to Industry
How to cite: pACT-Lex was a gift from Assaf Mosquna (Addgene plasmid # 183149 ; http://n2t.net/addgene:183149 ; RRID:Addgene_183149)
