[The description below was written by a language model from this plasmid's Addgene catalogue record and pLannotate feature annotations shown in this document.]
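Description:
pACT-Lex is a yeast two-hybrid activation-domain ("prey") vector derived from the Clontech pACT2 backbone. It is an E. coli–yeast shuttle plasmid of about 8.1 kb. In bacteria it is propagated through a ColE1/pMB1-type origin with ampicillin resistance (bla). The pBR322 bom region and a remnant of rop are also present. In Saccharomyces cerevisiae it is maintained episomally by the 2μ origin and selected through the LEU2 gene, driven by its own promoter, in leucine-auxotrophic strains.

The payload is the GAL4 activation domain, preceded by an SV40 large T antigen nuclear localization signal and followed by an HA epitope. The annotation shows a single-HA-sized match, consistent with the C-terminal HA tag listed in the catalogue. Downstream lie the region where a prey coding sequence would be fused in frame, although no cloning site is annotated there, and then ADH1 3′ sequence and the ADH1 terminator.

According to the stated purpose, the distinguishing modification is that expression is controlled by four LexA operator sites (4XLexOp), which respond to the synthetic transcription factor Lex-ER-B112. The feature table does not annotate the operators or any promoter upstream of the fusion. Only a short pBluescript MCS fragment is marked there, so this element is known from the catalogue description alone. Four loxP sites annotated downstream of the terminator are not explained by the record; loxP sequence is a known legacy feature of the pACT vector lineage.

The associated publication title indicates that the vector belongs to a modified two-hybrid platform in which expression intensity can be tuned dynamically. Adjusting the level of the AD fusion in this way is meant to reveal properties of protein–protein interactions that fixed-expression systems mask.
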