Features (pLannotate 1.2.2; 20 found; start..end, strand, type, name):
    112..299     +  terminator     ADH1 terminator: S. cerevisiae ADH1; transcription terminator for the S. cerevisiae alcohol dehydrogenase 1 (ADH1) gene
    320..353     +  protein_bind   loxP: Cre-mediated recombination occurs in the 8-bp core sequence (GCATACAT). Cre recombinase
    431..464     +  protein_bind   loxP: Cre-mediated recombination occurs in the 8-bp core sequence (GCATACAT). Cre recombinase
    508..541     +  protein_bind   loxP: Cre-mediated recombination occurs in the 8-bp core sequence (GCATACAT). Cre recombinase
    619..652     +  protein_bind   loxP: Cre-mediated recombination occurs in the 8-bp core sequence (GCATACAT). Cre recombinase
    677..799     +  CDS            NFS1 (fragment): NFS1_YEAST - Also known as SPL1 From Saccharomyces cerevisiae (strain ATCC 204508 / S288c) (Baker's yeast).
   1164..2255    -  CDS            LEU2: LEU3_YEAST - Experimental evidence at protein level: Swiss-Prot protein existence level 1. Catalyzes the oxidation of 3-carboxy-2-hydroxy-4- methylpentanoate (3-isopropylmalate) to 3-carboxy-4-methyl-2- oxopentanoate. The product decarboxylates to 4-methyl-2 oxopentanoate. From Saccharomyces cerevisiae (strain ATCC 204508 / S288c) (Baker's yeast).
   2256..2661    -  promoter       LEU2 promoter: S. cerevisiae LEU2
   2625..2984    +  CDS            RAF1 (fragment): RAF_YEAST - Experimental evidence at transcript level: Swiss-Prot protein existence level 2. Antagonizes transcriptional repression of recombinase FLP by REP1-REP2. May play a role in plasmid partitioning. From Saccharomyces cerevisiae (strain ATCC 204508 / S288c) (Baker's yeast).
   3138..4480    -  rep_origin     2μ ori: yeast 2μ plasmid origin of replication
   4745..4849    +  promoter       AmpR promoter: bla
   4850..5710    +  CDS            AmpR: β-lactamase; bla; confers resistance to ampicillin, carbenicillin, and related antibiotics
   5881..6469    +  rep_origin     ori: high-copy-number ColE1/pMB1/pBR322/pUC origin of replication
   6655..6795    -  misc_feature   bom: basis of mobility region from pBR322
   6897..6927    -  CDS            rop (fragment): Rop protein, which maintains plasmids at low copy number; rop
   7324..7349    +  misc_feature   MCS (fragment): pBluescript multiple cloning site
   7379..7398    +  CDS            SV40 NLS (fragment): nuclear localization signal of SV40 (simian virus 40) large T antigen
   7415..7756    +  CDS            GAL4 activation domain: activation domain of the GAL4 transcriptional activator; Saccharomyces cerevisiae GAL4 (truncated)
   7769..7795    +  CDS            3xHA (fragment): three tandem HA epitope tags
   8093..108     +  CDS            ADH1 (fragment) (across the origin): ADH1_YEAST - Also known as ADC1. Experimental evidence at protein level: Swiss-Prot protein existence level 1. This isozyme preferentially catalyzes the conversion of primary unbranched alcohols to their corresponding aldehydes. Also shows activity toward secondary alcohols. From Saccharomyces cerevisiae (strain ATCC 204508 / S288c) (Baker's yeast).
>Addgene plasmid #183149 | pACT-Lex | addgene full sequence | sequence record 360582 | Addgene NGS Result
TTGGTCAAGTCTCCAATCAAGGTTGTCGGCTTGTCTACCTTGCCAGAAATTTACGAAAAGATGGAAAAGG
GTCAAATCGTTGGTAGATACGTTGTTGACACTTCTAAATAAGCGAATTTCTTATGATTTATGATTTTTAT
TATTAAATAAGTTATAAAAAAAATAAGTGTATACAAATTTTAAAGTGACTCTTAGGTTTTAAAACGAAAA
TTCTTATTCTTGAGTAACTCTTTCCTGTAGGTCAGGTTGCTTTCTCAGGTATAGCATGAGGTCGCTCTTA
TTGACCACACCTCTACCGGCATGCCGGTCGAGGGACCTAATAACTTCGTATAGCATACATTATACGAAGT
TATATTAAGGGTTCCGGATCGCGGCCGCTCGACCTGCAGCCAAGCTAGCTTGGCTGGACGTAAACTCCTC
TTCAGACCTAATAACTTCGTATAGCATACATTATACGAAGTTATATTAAGGGTTATTGAATATGATCGGA
ATTGGTCGAGGGACCTAATAACTTCGTATAGCATACATTATACGAAGTTATATTAAGGGTTCCGGATCGC
GGCCGCTCGACCTGCAGCCAAGCTAGCTTGGCTGGACGTAAACTCCTCTTCAGACCTAATAACTTCGTAT
AGCATACATTATACGAAGTTATATTAAGGGTTATTGAATATGATCGGAATTGGTCGACTACGTCGTTAAG
GCCGTTTCTGACAGAGTAAAATTCTTGAGGGAACTTTCACCATTATGGGAAATGGTTCAAGAAGGTATTG
ACTTAAACTCCATCAAATGGTCAGGTCATTGAGTGTTTTTTATTTGTTGTATTTTTTTTTTTTTAGAGAA
AATCCTCCAATATATAAATTAGGAATCATAGTTTCATGATTTTCTGTTACACCTAACTTTTTGTGTGGTG
CCCTCCTCCTTGTCAATATTAATGTTAAAGTGCAATTCTTTTTCCTTATCACGTTGAGCCATTAGTATCA
ATTTGCTTACCTGTATTCCTTTACATCCTCCTTTTTCTCCTTCTTGATAAATGTATGTAGATTGCGTATA
TAGTTTCGTCTACCCTATGAACATATTCCATTTTGTAATTTCGTGTCGTTTCTATTATGAATTTCATTTA
TAAAGTTTATGTACAAATATCATAAAAAAAGAGAATCTTTTTAAGCAAGGATTTTCTTAACTTCTTCGGC
GACAGCATCACCGACTTCGGTGGTACTGTTGGAACCACCTAAATCACCAGTTCTGATACCTGCATCCAAA
ACCTTTTTAACTGCATCTTCAATGGCCTTACCTTCTTCAGGCAAGTTCAATGACAATTTCAACATCATTG
CAGCAGACAAGATAGTGGCGATAGGGTTGACCTTATTCTTTGGCAAATCTGGAGCAGAACCGTGGCATGG
TTCGTACAAACCAAATGCGGTGTTCTTGTCTGGCAAAGAGGCCAAGGACGCAGATGGCAACAAACCCAAG
GAACCTGGGATAACGGAGGCTTCATCGGAGATGATATCACCAAACATGTTGCTGGTGATTATAATACCAT
TTAGGTGGGTTGGGTTCTTAACTAGGATCATGGCGGCAGAATCAATCAATTGATGTTGAACCTTCAATGT
AGGAAATTCGTTCTTGATGGTTTCCTCCACAGTTTTTCTCCATAATCTTGAAGAGGCCAAAACATTAGCT
TTATCCAAGGACCAAATAGGCAATGGTGGCTCATGTTGTAGGGCCATGAAAGCGGCCATTCTTGTGATTC
TTTGCACTTCTGGAACGGTGTATTGTTCACTATCCCAAGCGACACCATCACCATCGTCTTCCTTTCTCTT
ACCAAAGTAAATACCTCCCACTAATTCTCTGACAACAACGAAGTCAGTACCTTTAGCAAATTGTGGCTTG
ATTGGAGATAAGTCTAAAAGAGAGTCGGATGCAAAGTTACATGGTCTTAAGTTGGCGTACAATTGAAGTT
CTTTACGGATTTTTAGTAAACCTTGTTCAGGTCTAACACTACCTGTACCCCATTTAGGACCACCCACAGC
ACCTAACAAAACGGCATCAGCCTTCTTGGAGGCTTCCAGCGCCTCATCTGGAAGTGGAACACCTGTAGCA
TCGATAGCAGCACCACCAATTAAATGATTTTCGAAATCGAACTTGACATTGGAACGAACATCAGAAATAG
CTTTAAGAACCTTAATGGCTTCGGCTGTGATTTCTTGACCAACGTGGTCACCTGGCAAAACGACGATCTT
CTTAGGGGCAGACATTAGAATGGTATATCCTTGAAATATATATATATATTGCTGAAATGTAAAAGGTAAG
AAAAGTTAGAAAGTAAGACGATTGCTAACCACCTATTGGAAAAAACAATAGGTCCTTAAATAATATTGTC
AACTTCAAGTATTGTGATGCAAGCATTTAGTCATGAACGCTTCTCTATTCTATATGAAAAGCCGGTTCCG
GCGCTCTCACCTTTCCTTTTTCTCCCAATTTTTCAGTTGAAAAAGGTATATGCGTCAGGCGACCTCTGAA
ATTAACAAAAAATTTCCAGTCATCGAATTTGATTCTGTGCGATAGCGCCCCTGTGTGTTCTCGTTATGTT
GAGGAAAAAAATAATGGTTGCTAAGAGATTCGAACTCTTGCATCTTACGATACCTGAGTATTCCCACAGT
TCCTTACCACTCTTTTGTTACTCTATTGATCCAGCTCAGCAAAGGCAGTGTGATCTAAGATTCTATCTTC
GCGATGTAGTAAAACTAGCTAGACCGAGAAAGAGACTAGAAATGCAAAAGGCACTTCTACAATGGCTGCC
ATCATTATTATCCGATGTGACGCTGCAGCTTCTCAATGATATTCGAATACGCTTTGAGGAGATACAGCCT
AATATCCGACAAACTGTTTTACAGATTTACGATCGTACTTGTTACCCATCATTGAATTTTGAACATCCGA
ACCTGGGAGTTTTCCCTGAAACAGATAGTATATTTGAACCTGTATAATAATATATAGTCTAGCGCTTTAC
GGAAGACAATGTATGTATTTCGGTTCCTGGAGAAACTATTGCATCTATTGCATAGGTAATCTTGCACGTC
GCATCCCCGGTTCATTTTCTGCGTTTCCATCTTGCACTTCAATAGCATATCTTTGTTAACGAAGCATCTG
TGCTTCATTTTGTAGAACAAAAATGCAACGCGAGAGCGCTAATTTTTCAAACAAAGAATCTGAGCTGCAT
TTTTACAGAACAGAAATGCAACGCGAAAGCGCTATTTTACCAACGAAGAATCTGTGCTTCATTTTTGTAA
AACAAAAATGCAACGCGAGAGCGCTAATTTTTCAAACAAAGAATCTGAGCTGCATTTTTACAGAACAGAA
ATGCAACGCGAGAGCGCTATTTTACCAACAAAGAATCTATACTTCTTTTTTGTTCTACAAAAATGCATCC
CGAGAGCGCTATTTTTCTAACAAAGCATCTTAGATTACTTTTTTTCTCCTTTGTGCGCTCTATAATGCAG
TCTCTTGATAACTTTTTGCACTGTAGGTCCGTTAAGGTTAGAAGAAGGCTACTTTGGTGTCTATTTTCTC
TTCCATAAAAAAAGCCTGACTCCACTTCCCGCGTTTACTGATTACTAGCGAAGCTGCGGGTGCATTTTTT
CAAGATAAAGGCATCCCCGATTATATTCTATACCGATGTGGATTGCGCATACTTTGTGAACAGAAAGTGA
TAGCGTTGATGATTCTTCATTGGTCAGAAAATTATGAACGGTTTCTTCTATTTTGTCTCTATATACTACG
TATAGGAAATGTTTACATTTTCGTATTGTTTTCGATTCACTCTATGAATAGTTCTTACTACAATTTTTTT
GTCTAAAGAGTAATACTAGAGATAAACATAAAAAATGTAGAGGTCGAGTTTAGATGCAAGTTCAAGGAGC
GAAAGGTGGATGGGTAGGTTATATAGGGATATAGCACAGAGATATATAGCAAAGAGATACTTTTGAGCAA
TGTTTGTGGAAGCGGTATTCGCAATATTTTAGTAGCTCGTTACAGTCCGGTGCGTTTTTGGTTTTTTGAA
AGTGCGTCTTCAGAGCGCTTTTGGTTTTCAAAAGCGCTCTGAAGTTCCTATACTTTCTAGAGAATAGGAA
CTTCGGAATAGGAACTTCAAAGCGTTTCCGAAAACGAGCGCTTCCGAAAATGCAACGCGAGCTGCGCACA
TACAGCTCACTGTTCACGTCGCACCTATATCTGCGTGTTGCCTGTATATATATATACATGAGAAGAACGG
CATAGTGCGTGTTTATGCTTAAATGCGTACTTATATGCGTCTATTTATGTAGGATGAAAGGTAGTCTAGT
ACCTCCTGTGATATTATCCCATTCCATGCGGGGTATCGTATGCTTCCTTCAGCACTACCCTTTAGCTGTT
CTATATGCTGCCACTCCTCAATTGGATTAGTCTCATCCTTCAATGCTATCATTTCCTTTGATATTGGATC
ATATGCATAGTACCGAGAAACTAGTGCGAAGTAGTGATCAGGTATTGCTGTTATCTGATGAGTATACGTT
GTCCTGGCCACGGCAGAAGCACGCTTATCGCTCCAATTTCCCACAACATTAGTCAACTCCGTTAGGCCCT
TCATTGAAAGAAATGAGGTCATCAAATGTCTTCCAATGTGAGATTTTGGGCCATTTTTTATAGCAAAGAT
TGAATAAGGCGCATTTTTCTTCAAAGCTCAGGTGGCACTTTTCGGGGAAATGTGCGCGGAACCCCTATTT
GTTTATTTTTCTAAATACATTCAAATATGTATCCGCTCATGAGACAATAACCCTGATAAATGCTTCAATA
ATATTGAAAAAGGAAGAGTATGAGTATTCAACATTTCCGTGTCGCCCTTATTCCCTTTTTTGCGGCATTT
TGCCTTCCTGTTTTTGCTCACCCAGAAACGCTGGTGAAAGTAAAAGATGCTGAAGATCAGTTGGGTGCAC
GAGTGGGTTACATCGAACTGGATCTCAACAGCGGTAAGATCCTTGAGAGTTTTCGCCCCGAAGAACGTTT
TCCAATGATGAGCACTTTTAAAGTTCTGCTATGTGGCGCGGTATTATCCCGTGTTGACGCCGGGCAAGAG
CAACTCGGTCGCCGCATACACTATTCTCAGAATGACTTGGTTGAGTACTCACCAGTCACAGAAAAGCATC
TTACGGATGGCATGACAGTAAGAGAATTATGCAGTGCTGCCATAACCATGAGTGATAACACTGCGGCCAA
CTTACTTCTGACAACGATCGGAGGACCGAAGGAGCTAACCGCTTTTTTGCACAACATGGGGGATCATGTA
ACTCGCCTTGATCGTTGGGAACCGGAGCTGAATGAAGCCATACCAAACGACGAGCGTGACACCACGATGC
CTGCAGCAATGGCAACAACGTTGCGCAAACTATTAACTGGCGAACTACTTACTCTAGCTTCCCGGCAACA
ATTAATAGACTGGATGGAGGCGGATAAAGTTGCAGGACCACTTCTGCGCTCGGCCCTTCCGGCTGGCTGG
TTTATTGCTGATAAATCTGGAGCCGGTGAGCGTGGGTCTCGCGGTATCATTGCAGCACTGGGGCCAGATG
GTAAGCCCTCCCGTATCGTAGTTATCTACACGACGGGGAGTCAGGCAACTATGGATGAACGAAATAGACA
GATCGCTGAGATAGGTGCCTCACTGATTAAGCATTGGTAACTGTCAGACCAAGTTTACTCATATATACTT
TAGATTGATTTAAAACTTCATTTTTAATTTAAAAGGATCTAGGTGAAGATCCTTTTTGATAATCTCATGA
CCAAAATCCCTTAACGTGAGTTTTCGTTCCACTGAGCGTCAGACCCCGTAGAAAAGATCAAAGGATCTTC
TTGAGATCCTTTTTTTCTGCGCGTAATCTGCTGCTTGCAAACAAAAAAACCACCGCTACCAGCGGTGGTT
TGTTTGCCGGATCAAGAGCTACCAACTCTTTTTCCGAAGGTAACTGGCTTCAGCAGAGCGCAGATACCAA
ATACTGTCCTTCTAGTGTAGCCGTAGTTAGGCCACCACTTCAAGAACTCTGTAGCACCGCCTACATACCT
CGCTCTGCTAATCCTGTTACCAGTGGCTGCTGCCAGTGGCGATAAGTCGTGTCTTACCGGGTTGGACTCA
AGACGATAGTTACCGGATAAGGCGCAGCGGTCGGGCTGAACGGGGGGTTCGTGCACACAGCCCAGCTTGG
AGCGAACGACCTACACCGAACTGAGATACCTACAGCGTGAGCTATGAGAAAGCGCCACGCTTCCCGAAGG
GAGAAAGGCGGACAGGTATCCGGTAAGCGGCAGGGTCGGAACAGGAGAGCGCACGAGGGAGCTTCCAGGG
GGAAACGCCTGGTATCTTTATAGTCCTGTCGGGTTTCGCCACCTCTGACTTGAGCGTCGATTTTTGTGAT
GCTCGTCAGGGGGGCGGAGCCTATGGAAAAACGCCAGCAACGCGGCCTTTTTACGGTTCCTGGCCTTTTG
CTGGCCTTTTGCTCACATGTTCTTTCCTGCGTTATCCCCTGATTCTGTGGATAACCGTATTACCGCCTTT
GAGTGAGCTGATACCGCTCGCCGCAGCCGAACGACCGAGCGCAGCGAGTCAGTGAGCGAGGAAGCGGAAG
AGCGCCTGATGCGGTATTTTCTCCTTACGCATCTGTGCGGTATTTCACACCGCATATGGTGCACTCTCAG
TACAATCTGCTCTGATGCCGCATAGTTAAGCCAGTATACACTCCGCTATCGCTACGTGACTGGGTCATGG
CTGCGCCCCGACACCCGCCAACACCCGCTGACGCGCCCTGACGGGCTTGTCTGCTCCCGGCATCCGCTTA
CAGACAAGCTGTGACCGTCTCCGGGAGCTGCATGTGTCAGAGGTTTTCACCGTCATCACCGAAACGCTTC
GATACTAACGCCGCCATCCAGTGTTTAAACGAACTAGTGCGGCCGCAATAATATATAAACCTGTATAATA
TAACCTTGAAGACTATATTTCTTTTCGAGCTCCCTAGGTGCTGTATATACTCACAGCATAACTGTATATA
CACCCAGGGTCTAGGTGCTGTATATACTCACAGCATAACTGTATATACACCCAGGGTCTAGGTGCTGTAT
ATACTCACAGCATAACTGTATATACACCCAGGGTCTAGGTGCTGTATATACTCACAGCATAACTGTATAT
ACACCCAGGGTCTAGAGCATGTGCTCTGTATGTATATAAAACTCTTGTTTTCTTCTTTTCTCTTCTTTCC
TTATACATTAGGACCTTTGCAGCATAAATTACTATACTTCTATACTAGTGGATCCCCCGGGCTGCAGGAT
GGATAAAGCGGAATTAATTCCCGAGCCTCCAAAAAAGAAGAGAAAGGTCGAATTGGGTACCGCCGCCAAT
TTTAATCAAAGTGGGAATATTGCTGATAGCTCATTGTCCTTCACTTTCACTAACAGTAGCAACGGTCCGA
ACCTCATAACAACTCAAACAAATTCTCAAGCGCTTTCACAACCAATTGCCTCCTCTAACGTTCATGATAA
CTTCATGAATAATGAAATCACGGCTAGTAAAATTGATGATGGTAATAATTCAAAACCACTGTCACCTGGT
TGGACGGACCAAACTGCGTATAACGCGTTTGGAATCACTACAGGGATGTTTAATACCACTACAATGGATG
ATGTATATAACTATCTATTCGATGATGAAGATACCCCACCAAACCCAAAAAAAGAGATCTCTATGGCTTA
CCCATACGATGTTCCAGATTACGCTAGCTTGGGTGGTCATATGGCCATGGAGGCCCCGGGGATCCGAATT
CGAGCTCGAGAGATCTATGAATCGTAGATACTGAAAAACCCCGCAAGTTCACTTCAACTGTGCATCGTGC
ACCATCTCAATTTCTTTCATTTATACATCGTTTTGCCTTCTTTTATGTAACTATACTCCTCTAAGTTTCA
ATCTTGGCCATGTAACCTCTGATCTATAGAATTTTTTAAATGACTAGAATTAATGCCCATCTTTTTTTTG
GACCTAAATTCTTCATGAAAATATATTACGAGGGCTTATTCAGAAGCTTTGGACTTCTTCGCCAGAGGT
